>Addgene plasmid #125402 | Lenti-(BB)-hPGK-KRAB-dCas9-P2A-BlastR C2CD4AB-enh1-guide3 | addgene full sequence | sequence record 251102 | Addgene NGS Result
GTTTTAGAGCTAGAAATAGCAAGTTAAAATAAGGCTAGTCCGTTATCAACTTGAAAAAGTGGCACCGAGT
CGGTGCTTTTTTGAATTCGCTAGCTAGGTCTTGAAAGGGGTTGGGGTTGCGCCTTTTCCAAGGCAGCCCT
GGGTTTGCGCAGGGACGCGGCTGCTCTGGGCGTGGTTCCGGGAAACGCAGCGGCGCCGACCCTGGGTCTC
GCACATTCTTCACGTCCGTTCGCAGCGTCACCCGGATCTTCGCCGCTACCCTTGTGGGCCCCCCGGCGAC
GCTTCCTGCTCCGCCCCTAAGTCGGGAAGGTTCCTTGCGGTTCGCGGCGTGCCGGACGTGACAAACGGAA
GCCGCACGTCTCACTAGTACCCTCGCAGACGGACAGCGCCAGGGAGCAATGGCAGCGCGCCGACCGCGAT
GGGCTGTGGCCAATAGCGGCTGCTCAGCAGGGCGCGCCGAGAGCAGCGGCCGGGAAGGGGCGGTGCGGGA
GGCGGGGTGTGGGGCGGTAGTGTGGGCCCTGTTCCTGCCCGCGCGGTGTTCCGCATTCTGCAAGCCTCCG
GAGCGCACGTCGGCAGTCGGCTCCCTCGTTGACCGAATCACCGACCTCTCTCCCCAGGACCGGTGATCCG
CCACCATGGATGCTAAGTCACTAACTGCCTGGTCCCGGACACTGGTGACCTTCAAGGATGTATTTGTGGA
CTTCACCAGGGAGGAGTGGAAGCTGCTGGACACTGCTCAGCAGATCGTGTACAGAAATGTGATGCTGGAG
AACTATAAGAACCTGGTTTCCTTGGGTTATCAGCTTACTAAGCCAGATGTGATCCTCCGGTTGGAGAAGG
GAGAAGAGCCCGGCGGTTCCGGCGGAGGGTCGATGGACAAGAAGTACAGCATCGGCCTGGCCATCGGCAC
CAACTCTGTCGGCTGGGCCGTGATCACCGACGAGTACAAGGTGCCCAGCAAGAAATTCAAGGTGCTGGGC
AACACCGACCGGCACAGCATCAAGAAGAACCTGATCGGCGCCCTGCTGTTCGACAGCGGAGAAACAGCCG
AGGCCACCCGGCTGAAGAGAACCGCCAGAAGAAGATACACCAGACGGAAGAACCGGATCTGCTATCTGCA
AGAGATCTTCAGCAACGAGATGGCCAAGGTGGACGACAGCTTCTTCCACAGACTGGAAGAGTCCTTCCTG
GTGGAAGAGGATAAGAAGCACGAGCGGCACCCCATCTTCGGCAACATCGTGGACGAGGTGGCCTACCACG
AGAAGTACCCCACCATCTACCACCTGAGAAAGAAACTGGTGGACAGCACCGACAAGGCCGACCTGCGGCT
GATCTATCTGGCCCTGGCCCACATGATCAAGTTCCGGGGCCACTTCCTGATCGAGGGCGACCTGAACCCC
GACAACAGCGACGTGGACAAGCTGTTCATCCAGCTGGTGCAGACCTACAACCAGCTGTTCGAGGAAAACC
CCATCAACGCCAGCGGCGTGGACGCCAAGGCCATCCTGTCTGCCAGACTGAGCAAGAGCAGACGGCTGGA
AAATCTGATCGCCCAGCTGCCCGGCGAGAAGAAGAATGGCCTGTTCGGCAACCTGATTGCCCTGAGCCTG
GGCCTGACCCCCAACTTCAAGAGCAACTTCGACCTGGCCGAGGATGCCAAACTGCAGCTGAGCAAGGACA
CCTACGACGACGACCTGGACAACCTGCTGGCCCAGATCGGCGACCAGTACGCCGACCTGTTTCTGGCCGC
CAAGAACCTGTCCGACGCCATCCTGCTGAGCGACATCCTGAGAGTGAACACCGAGATCACCAAGGCCCCC
CTGAGCGCCTCTATGATCAAGAGATACGACGAGCACCACCAGGACCTGACCCTGCTGAAAGCTCTCGTGC
GGCAGCAGCTGCCTGAGAAGTACAAAGAGATTTTCTTCGACCAGAGCAAGAACGGCTACGCCGGCTACAT
CGATGGCGGAGCCAGCCAGGAAGAGTTCTACAAGTTCATCAAGCCCATCCTGGAAAAGATGGACGGCACC
GAGGAACTGCTCGTGAAGCTGAACAGAGAGGACCTGCTGCGGAAGCAGCGGACCTTCGACAACGGCAGCA
TCCCCCACCAGATCCACCTGGGAGAGCTGCACGCCATTCTGCGGCGGCAGGAAGATTTTTACCCATTCCT
GAAGGACAACCGGGAAAAGATCGAGAAGATCCTGACCTTCCGCATCCCCTACTACGTGGGCCCTCTGGCC
AGGGGAAACAGCAGATTCGCCTGGATGACCAGAAAGAGCGAGGAAACCATCACCCCCTGGAACTTCGAGG
AAGTGGTGGACAAGGGCGCCAGCGCCCAGAGCTTCATCGAGCGGATGACCAACTTCGATAAGAACCTGCC
CAACGAGAAGGTGCTGCCCAAGCACAGCCTGCTGTACGAGTACTTCACCGTGTACAACGAGCTGACCAAA
GTGAAATACGTGACCGAGGGAATGAGAAAGCCCGCCTTCCTGAGCGGCGAGCAGAAAAAAGCCATCGTGG
ACCTGCTGTTCAAGACCAACCGGAAAGTGACCGTGAAGCAGCTGAAAGAGGACTACTTCAAGAAAATCGA
GTGCTTCGACTCCGTGGAAATCTCCGGCGTGGAAGATCGGTTCAACGCCTCCCTGGGCACATACCACGAT
CTGCTGAAAATTATCAAGGACAAGGACTTCCTGGACAATGAGGAAAACGAGGACATTCTGGAAGATATCG
TGCTGACCCTGACACTGTTTGAGGACAGAGAGATGATCGAGGAACGGCTGAAAACCTATGCCCACCTGTT
CGACGACAAAGTGATGAAGCAGCTGAAGCGGCGGAGATACACCGGCTGGGGCAGGCTGAGCCGGAAGCTG
ATCAACGGCATCCGGGACAAGCAGTCCGGCAAGACAATCCTGGATTTCCTGAAGTCCGACGGCTTCGCCA
ACAGAAACTTCATGCAGCTGATCCACGACGACAGCCTGACCTTTAAAGAGGACATCCAGAAAGCCCAGGT
GTCCGGCCAGGGCGATAGCCTGCACGAGCACATTGCCAATCTGGCCGGCAGCCCCGCCATTAAGAAGGGC
ATCCTGCAGACAGTGAAGGTGGTGGACGAGCTCGTGAAAGTGATGGGCCGGCACAAGCCCGAGAACATCG
TGATCGAAATGGCCAGAGAGAACCAGACCACCCAGAAGGGACAGAAGAACAGCCGCGAGAGAATGAAGCG
GATCGAAGAGGGCATCAAAGAGCTGGGCAGCCAGATCCTGAAAGAACACCCCGTGGAAAACACCCAGCTG
CAGAACGAGAAGCTGTACCTGTACTACCTGCAGAATGGGCGGGATATGTACGTGGACCAGGAACTGGACA
TCAACCGGCTGTCCGACTACGATGTGGACGCTATCGTGCCTCAGAGCTTTCTGAAGGACGACTCCATCGA
TAACAAAGTGCTGACTCGGAGCGACAAGAACCGGGGCAAGAGCGACAACGTGCCCTCCGAAGAGGTCGTG
AAGAAGATGAAGAACTACTGGCGCCAGCTGCTGAATGCCAAGCTGATTACCCAGAGGAAGTTCGACAATC
TGACCAAGGCCGAGAGAGGCGGCCTGAGCGAACTGGATAAGGCCGGCTTCATCAAGAGACAGCTGGTGGA
AACCCGGCAGATCACAAAGCACGTGGCACAGATCCTGGACTCCCGGATGAACACTAAGTACGACGAGAAC
GACAAACTGATCCGGGAAGTGAAAGTGATCACCCTGAAGTCCAAGCTGGTGTCCGATTTCCGGAAGGATT
TCCAGTTTTACAAAGTGCGCGAGATCAACAACTACCACCACGCCCACGACGCCTACCTGAACGCCGTCGT
GGGAACCGCCCTGATCAAAAAGTACCCTAAGCTGGAAAGCGAGTTCGTGTACGGCGACTACAAGGTGTAC
GACGTGCGGAAGATGATCGCCAAGAGCGAGCAGGAAATCGGCAAGGCTACCGCCAAGTACTTCTTCTACA
GCAACATCATGAACTTTTTCAAGACCGAGATTACCCTGGCCAACGGCGAGATCCGGAAGCGGCCTCTGAT
CGAGACAAACGGCGAAACAGGCGAGATCGTGTGGGATAAGGGCCGGGACTTTGCCACCGTGCGGAAAGTG
CTGTCTATGCCCCAAGTGAATATCGTGAAAAAGACCGAGGTGCAGACAGGCGGCTTCAGCAAAGAGTCTA
TCCTGCCCAAGAGGAACAGCGACAAGCTGATCGCCAGAAAGAAGGACTGGGACCCTAAGAAGTACGGCGG
CTTCGACAGCCCCACCGTGGCCTATTCTGTGCTGGTGGTGGCCAAAGTGGAAAAGGGCAAGTCCAAGAAA
CTGAAGAGTGTGAAAGAGCTGCTGGGGATCACCATCATGGAAAGAAGCAGCTTCGAGAAGAATCCCATCG
ACTTTCTGGAAGCCAAGGGCTACAAAGAAGTGAAAAAGGACCTGATCATCAAGCTGCCTAAGTACTCCCT
GTTCGAGCTGGAAAACGGCCGGAAGAGAATGCTGGCCTCTGCCGGCGAACTGCAGAAGGGAAACGAACTG
GCCCTGCCCTCCAAATATGTGAACTTCCTGTACCTGGCCAGCCACTATGAGAAGCTGAAGGGCTCCCCCG
AGGATAATGAGCAGAAACAGCTGTTTGTGGAACAGCACAAACACTACCTGGACGAGATCATCGAGCAGAT
CAGCGAGTTCTCCAAGAGAGTGATCCTGGCCGACGCTAATCTGGACAAGGTGCTGAGCGCCTACAACAAG
CACAGAGACAAGCCTATCAGAGAGCAGGCCGAGAATATCATCCACCTGTTTACCCTGACCAGTCTGGGAG
CCCCTGCCGCCTTCAAGTACTTTGACACCACCATCGACCGGAAGAGGTACACCAGCACCAAAGAGGTGCT
GGACGCCACCCTGATCCACCAGAGCATCACCGGCCTGTACGAGACACGGATCGACCTGTCTCAGCTGGGA
GGCGACGCCTATCCCTATGACGTGCCCGATTATGCCAGCCTGGGCAGCGGCTCCCCCAAGAAAAAACGCA
AGGTGGAAGATCCTAAGAAAAAGCGGAAAGTGGACGGCATTGGTAGTGGGAGCAACGGCAGCAGCGGGGA
TCCGGCCGCAACAAACTTCTCTCTGCTGAAACAAGCCGGAGATGTCGAAGAGAATCCTGGACCGATGGCC
AAGCCTTTGTCTCAAGAAGAATCCACCCTCATTGAAAGAGCAACGGCTACAATCAACAGCATCCCCATCT
CTGAAGACTACAGCGTCGCCAGCGCAGCTCTCTCTAGCGACGGCCGCATCTTCACTGGTGTCAATGTATA
TCATTTTACTGGGGGACCTTGTGCAGAACTCGTGGTGCTGGGCACTGCTGCTGCTGCGGCAGCTGGCAAC
CTGACTTGTATCGTCGCGATCGGAAATGAGAACAGGGGCATCTTGAGCCCCTGCGGACGGTGCCGACAGG
TGCTTCTCGATCTGCATCCTGGGATCAAAGCCATAGTGAAGGACAGTGATGGACAGCCGACGGCAGTTGG
GATTCGTGAATTGCTGCCCTCTGGTTATGTGTGGGAGGGCTAAGAATTCGATATCAAGCTTATCGGTAAT
CAACCTCTGGATTACAAAATTTGTGAAAGATTGACTGGTATTCTTAACTATGTTGCTCCTTTTACGCTAT
GTGGATACGCTGCTTTAATGCCTTTGTATCATGCTATTGCTTCCCGTATGGCTTTCATTTTCTCCTCCTT
GTATAAATCCTGGTTGCTGTCTCTTTATGAGGAGTTGTGGCCCGTTGTCAGGCAACGTGGCGTGGTGTGC
ACTGTGTTTGCTGACGCAACCCCCACTGGTTGGGGCATTGCCACCACCTGTCAGCTCCTTTCCGGGACTT
TCGCTTTCCCCCTCCCTATTGCCACGGCGGAACTCATCGCCGCCTGCCTTGCCCGCTGCTGGACAGGGGC
TCGGCTGTTGGGCACTGACAATTCCGTGGTGTTGTCGGGGAAATCATCGTCCTTTCCTTGGCTGCTCGCC
TGTGTTGCCACCTGGATTCTGCGCGGGACGTCCTTCTGCTACGTCCCTTCGGCCCTCAATCCAGCGGACC
TTCCTTCCCGCGGCCTGCTGCCGGCTCTGCGGCCTCTTCCGCGTCTTCGCCTTCGCCCTCAGACGAGTCG
GATCTCCCTTTGGGCCGCCTCCCCGCGTCGACTTTAAGACCAATGACTTACAAGGCAGCTGTAGATCTTA
GCCACTTTTTAAAAGAAAAGGGGGGACTGGAAGGGCTAATTCACTCCCAACGAAGACAAGATCTGCTTTT
TGCTTGTACTGGGTCTCTCTGGTTAGACCAGATCTGAGCCTGGGAGCTCTCTGGCTAACTAGGGAACCCA
CTGCTTAAGCCTCAATAAAGCTTGCCTTGAGTGCTTCAAGTAGTGTGTGCCCGTCTGTTGTGTGACTCTG
GTAACTAGAGATCCCTCAGACCCTTTTAGTCAGTGTGGAAAATCTCTAGCAGGGCCCGTTTAAACCCGCT
GATCAGCCTCGACTGTGCCTTCTAGTTGCCAGCCATCTGTTGTTTGCCCCTCCCCCGTGCCTTCCTTGAC
CCTGGAAGGTGCCACTCCCACTGTCCTTTCCTAATAAAATGAGGAAATTGCATCGCATTGTCTGAGTAGG
TGTCATTCTATTCTGGGGGGTGGGGTGGGGCAGGACAGCAAGGGGGAGGATTGGGAAGACAATAGCAGGC
ATGCTGGGGATGCGGTGGGCTCTATGGCTTCTGAGGCGGAAAGAACCAGCTGGGGCTCTAGGGGGTATCC
CC
[124 nt withheld, positions 6793-6916]
C
[91 nt withheld, positions 6918-7008]
A
[49 nt withheld, positions 7010-7058]
CCTTTGACGTTGGAGTCCACGTTCTTT
[37 nt withheld, positions 7086-7122]
ACCCTATCTCGGTCTATTCTTTTGATTTATAAGGGATTTTGCCGATTTCGGCCTATTGGTTAAAAAATGA
GCTGATTTAACAAAAATTTAACGCGAATTAATTCTGTGGAATGTGTGTCAGTTAGGGTGTGGAAAGTCCC
CAGGCTCCCCAGCAGGCAGAAGTATGCAAAGCATGCATCTCAATTAGTCAGCAACCAGGTGTGGAAAGTC
CCCAGGCTCCCCAGCAGGCAGAAGTATGCAAAGCATGCATCTCAATTAGTCAGCAACCATAGTCCCGCCC
CTAACTCCGCCCATCCCGCCCCTAACTCCGCCCAGTTCCGCCCATTCTCCGCCCCATGGCTGACTAATTT
TTTTTATTTATGCAGAGGCCGAGGCCGCCTCTGCCTCTGAGCTATTCCAGAAGTAGTGAGGAGGCTTTTT
TGGAGGCCTAGGCTTTTGCAAAAAGCTCCCGGGAGCTTGTATATCCATTTTCGGATCTGATCAGCACGTG
TTGACAATTAATCATCGGCATAGTATATCGGCATAGTATAATACGACAAGGTGAGGAACTAAACCATGGC
CAAGTTGACCAGTGCCGTTCCGGTGCTCACCGCGCGCGACGTCGCCGGAGCGGTCGAGTTCTGGACCGAC
CGGCTCGGGTTCTCCCGGGACTTCGTGGAGGACGACTTCGCCGGTGTGGTCCGGGACGACGTGACCCTGT
TCATCAGCGCGGTCCAGGACCAGGTGGTGCCGGACAACACCCTGGCCTGGGTGTGGGTGCGCGGCCTGGA
CGAGCTGTACGCCGAGTGGTCGGAGGTCGTGTCCACGAACTTCCGGGACGCCTCCGGGCCGGCCATGACC
GAGATCGGCGAGCAGCCGTGGGGGCGGGAGTTCGCCCTGCGCGACCCGGCCGGCAACTGCGTGCACTTCG
TGGCCGAGGAGCAGGACTGACACGTGCTACGAGATTTCGATTCCACCGCCGCCTTCTATGAAAGGTTGGG
CTTCGGAATCGTTTTCCGGGACGCCGGCTGGATGATCCTCCAGCGCGGGGATCTCATGCTGGAGTTCTTC
GCCCACCCCAACTTGTTTATTGCAGCTTATAATGGTTACAAATAAAGCAATAGCATCACAAATTTCACAA
ATAAAGCATTTTTTTCACTGCATTCTAGTTGTGGTTTGTCCAAACTCATCAATGTATCTTATCATGTCTG
TATACCGTCGACCTCTAGCTAGAGCTTGGCGTAATCATGGTCATAGCTGTTTCCTGTGTGAAATTGTTAT
CCGCTCACAATTCCACACAACATACGAGCCGGAAGCATAAAGTGTAAAGCCTGGGGTGCCTAATGAGTGA
GCTAACTCACATTAATTGCGTTGCGCTCACTGCCCGCTTTCCAGTCGGGAAACCTGTCGTGCCAGCTGCA
TTAATGAATCGGCCAACGCGCGGGGAGAGGCGGTTTGCGTATTGGGCGCTCTTCCGCTTCCTCGCTCACT
GACTCGCTGCGCTCGGTCGTTCGGCTGCGGCGAGCGGTATCAGCTCACTCAAAGGCGGTAATACGGTTAT
CCACAGAATCAGGGGATAACGCAGGAAAGAACATGTGAGCAAAAGGCCAGCAAAAGGCCAGGAACCGTAA
AAAGGCCGCGTTGCTGGCGTTTTTCCATAGGCTCCGCCCCCCTGACGAGCATCACAAAAATCGACGCTCA
AGTCAGAGGTGGCGAAACCCGACAGGACTATAAAGATACCAGGCGTTTCCCCCTGGAAGCTCCCTCGTGC
GCTCTCCTGTTCCGACCCTGCCGCTTACCGGATACCTGTCCGCCTTTCTCCCTTCGGGAAGCGTGGCGCT
TTCTCATAGCTCACGCTGTAGGTATCTCAGTTCGGTGTAGGTCGTTCGCTCCAAGCTGGGCTGTGTGCAC
GAACCCCCCGTTCAGCCCGACCGCTGCGCCTTATCCGGTAACTATCGTCTTGAGTCCAACCCGGTAAGAC
ACGACTTATCGCCACTGGCAGCAGCCACTGGTAACAGGATTAGCAGAGCGAGGTATGTAGGCGGTGCTAC
AGAGTTCTTGAAGTGGTGGCCTAACTACGGCTACACTAGAAGAACAGTATTTGGTATCTGCGCTCTGCTG
AAGCCAGTTACCTTCGGAAAAAGAGTTGGTAGCTCTTGATCCGGCAAACAAACCACCGCTGGTAGCGGTG
GTTTTTTTGTTTGCAAGCAGCAGATTACGCGCAGAAAAAAAGGATCTCAAGAAGATCCTTTGATCTTTTC
TACGGGGTCTGACGCTCAGTGGAACGAAAACTCACGTTAAGGGATTTTGGTCATGAGATTATCAAAAAGG
ATCTTCACCTAGATCCTTTTAAATTAAAAATGAAGTTTTAAATCAATCTAAAGTATATATGAGTAAACTT
GGTCTGACAGTTACCAATGCTTAATCAGTGAGGCACCTATCTCAGCGATCTGTCTATTTCGTTCATCCAT
AGTTGCCTGACTCCCCGTCGTGTAGATAACTACGATACGGGAGGGCTTACCATCTGGCCCCAGTGCTGCA
ATGATACCGCGAGACCCACGCTCACCGGCTCCAGATTTATCAGCAATAAACCAGCCAGCCGGAAGGGCCG
AGCGCAGAAGTGGTCCTGCAACTTTATCCGCCTCCATCCAGTCTATTAATTGTTGCCGGGAAGCTAGAGT
AAGTAGTTCGCCAGTTAATAGTTTGCGCAACGTTGTTGCCATTGCTACAGGCATCGTGGTGTCACGCTCG
TCGTTTGGTATGGCTTCATTCAGCTCCGGTTCCCAACGATCAAGGCGAGTTACATGATCCCCCATGTTGT
GCAAAAAAGCGGTTAGCTCCTTCGGTCCTCCGATCGTTGTCAGAAGTAAGTTGGCCGCAGTGTTATCACT
CATGGTTATGGCAGCACTGCATAATTCTCTTACTGTCATGCCATCCGTAAGATGCTTTTCTGTGACTGGT
GAGTACTCAACCAAGTCATTCTGAGAATAGTGTATGCGGCGACCGAGTTGCTCTTGCCCGGCGTCAATAC
GGGATAATACCGCGCCACATAGCAGAACTTTAAAAGTGCTCATCATTGGAAAACGTTCTTCGGGGCGAAA
ACTCTCAAGGATCTTACCGCTGTTGAGATCCAGTTCGATGTAACCCACTCGTGCACCCAACTGATCTTCA
GCATCTTTTACTTTCACCAGCGTTTCTGGGTGAGCAAAAACAGGAAGGCAAAATGCCGCAAAAAAGGGAA
TAAGGGCGACACGGAAATGTTGAATACTCATACTCTTCCTTTTTCAATATTATTGAAGCATTTATCAGGG
TTATTGTCTCATGAGCGGATACATATTTGAATGTATTTAGAAAAATAAACAAATAGGGGTTCCGCGCACA
TTTCCCCGAAAAGTGCCACCTGACGTCGACGGATCGGGAGATCTCCCGATCCCCTATGGTGCACTCTCAG
TACAATCTGCTCTGATGCCGCATAGTTAAGCCAGTATCTGCTCCCTGCTTGTGTGTTGGAGGTCGCTGAG
TAGTGCGCGAGCAAAATTTAAGCTACAACAAGGCAAGGCTTGACCGACAATTGCATGAAGAATCTGCTTA
GGGTTAGGCGTTTTGCGCTGCTTCGCGATGTACGGGCCAGATATACGCGTTGACATTGATTATTGACTAG
TTATTAATAGTAATCAATTACGGGGTCATTAGTTCATAGCCCATATATGGAGTTCCGCGTTACATAACTT
ACGGTAAATGGCCCGCCTGGCTGACCGCCCAACGACCCCCGCCCATTGACGTCAATAATGACGTATGTTC
CCATAGTAACGCCAATAGGGACTTTCCATTGACGTCAATGGGTGGAGTATTTACGGTAAACTGCCCACTT
GGCAGTACATCAAGTGTATCATATGCCAAGTACGCCCCCTATTGACGTCAATGACGGTAAATGGCCCGCC
TGGCATTATGCCCAGTACATGACCTTATGGGACTTTCCTACTTGGCAGTACATCTACGTATTAGTCATCG
CTATTACCATGGTGATGCGGTTTTGGCAGTACATCAATGGGCGTGGATAGCGGTTTGACTCACGGGGATT
TCCAAGTCTCCACCCCATTGACGTCAATGGGAGTTTGTTTTGGCACCAAAATCAACGGGACTTTCCAAAA
TGTCGTAACAACTCCGCCCCATTGACGCAAATGGGCGGTAGGCGTGTACGGTGGGAGGTCTATATAAGCA
GCGCGTTTTGCCTGTACTGGGTCTCTCTGGTTAGACCAGATCTGAGCCTGGGAGCTCTCTGGCTAACTAG
GGAACCCACTGCTTAAGCCTCAATAAAGCTTGCCTTGAGTGCTTCAAGTAGTGTGTGCCCGTCTGTTGTG
TGACTCTGGTAACTAGAGATCCCTCAGACCCTTTTAGTCAGTGTGGAAAATCTCTAGCAGTGGCGCCCGA
ACAGGGACTTGAAAGCGAAAGGGAAACCAGAGGAGCTCTCTCGACGCAGGACTCGGCTTGCTGAAGCGCG
CACGGCAAGAGGCGAGGGGCGGCGACTGGTGAGTACGCCAAAAATTTTGACTAGCGGAGGCTAGAAGGAG
AGAGATGGGTGCGAGAGCGTCAGTATTAAGCGGGGGAGAATTAGATCGCGATGGGAAAAAATTCGGTTAA
GGCCAGGGGGAAAGAAAAAATATAAATTAAAACATATAGTATGGGCAAGCAGGGAGCTAGAACGATTCGC
AGTTAATCCTGGCCTGTTAGAAACATCAGAAGGCTGTAGACAAATACTGGGACAGCTACAACCATCCCTT
CAGACAGGATCAGAAGAACTTAGATCATTATATAATACAGTAGCAACCCTCTATTGTGTGCATCAAAGGA
TAGAGATAAAAGACACCAAGGAAGCTTTAGACAAGATAGAGGAAGAGCAAAACAAAAGTAAGACCACCGC
ACAGCAAGCGGCCGCTGATCTTCAGACCTGGAGGAGGAGATATGAGGGACAATTGGAGAAGTGAATTATA
TAAATATAAAGTAGTAAAAATTGAACCATTAGGAGTAGCACCCACCAAGGCAAAGAGAAGAGTGGTGCAG
AGAGAAAAAAGAGCAGTGGGAATAGGAGCTTTGTTCCTTGGGTTCTTGGGAGCAGCAGGAAGCACTATGG
GCGCAGCGTCAATGACGCTGACGGTACAGGCCAGACAATTATTGTCTGGTATAGTGCAGCAGCAGAACAA
TTTGCTGAGGGCTATTGAGGCGCAACAGCATCTGTTGCAACTCACAGTCTGGGGCATCAAGCAGCTCCAG
GCAAGAATCCTGGCTGTGGAAAGATACCTAAAGGATCAACAGCTCCTGGGGATTTGGGGTTGCTCTGGAA
AACTCATTTGCACCACTGCTGTGCCTTGGAATGCTAGTTGGAGTAATAAATCTCTGGAACAGATTTGGAA
TCACACGACCTGGATGGAGTGGGACAGAGAAATTAACAATTACACAAGCTTAATACACTCCTTAATTGAA
GAATCGCAAAACCAGCAAGAAAAGAATGAACAAGAATTATTGGAATTAGATAAATGGGCAAGTTTGTGGA
ATTGGTTTAACATAACAAATTGGCTGTGGTATATAAAATTATTCATAATGATAGTAGGAGGCTTGGTAGG
TTTAAGAATAGTTTTTGCTGTACTTTCTATAGTGAATAGAGTTAGGCAGGGATATTCACCATTATCGTTT
CAGACCCACCTCCCAACCCCGAGGGGACCCGACAGGCCCGAAGGAATAGAAGAAGAAGGTGGAGAGAGAG
ACAGAGACAGATCCATTCGATTAGTGAACGGATCGGCACTGCGTGCGCCAATTCTGCAGACAAATGGCAG
TATTCATCCACAATTTTAAAAGAAAAGGGGGGATTGGGGGGTACAGTGCAGGGGAAAGAATAGTAGACAT
AATAGCAACAGACATACAAACTAAAGAATTACAAAAACAAATTACAAAAATTCAAAATTTTCGGGTTTAT
TACAGGGACAGCAGAGATCCAGTTTGGTTAATTAAGGTACCGAGGGCCTATTTCCCATGATTCCTTCATA
TTTGCATATACGATACAAGGCTGTTAGAGAGATAATTAGAATTAATTTGACTGTAAACACAAAGATATTA
GTACAAAATACGTGACGTAGAAAGTAATAATTTCTTGGGTAGTTTGCAGTTTTAAAATTATGTTTTAAAA
TGGACTATCATATGCTTACCGTAACTTGAAAGTATTTCGATTTCTTGGCTTTATATATCTTGTGGAAAGG
ACGAAACACCGAATGTGAAAACGCTGAAGT
Features (pLannotate 1.2.2; 34 found; start..end, strand, type, name):
      1..76      +  misc_RNA       gRNA scaffold: guide RNA scaffold for the Streptococcus pyogenes CRISPR/Cas9 system
    107..617     +  promoter       hPGK promoter: human phosphoglycerate kinase 1 promoter
    666..851     +  CDS            KRAB: Krüppel-associated box (KRAB) transcriptional repression domain from the human zinc finger protein ZNF10 (Margolin et al., 1994)
    873..4976    +  CDS            Cas9: Cas9 (Csn1) endonuclease from the Streptococcus pyogenes Type II CRISPR/Cas system generates RNA-guided double strand breaks in DNA
   5175..5573    +  CDS            BSD: blasticidin S deaminase; Aspergillus terreus BSD; confers resistance to blasticidin
   5574..5595    +  misc_feature   MCS (fragment): pBluescript multiple cloning site
   5598..6186    +  misc_feature   WPRE: woodchuck hepatitis virus posttranscriptional regulatory element
   6237..6256    +  misc_feature   cPPT/CTS (fragment): central polypurine tract and central termination sequence of HIV-1
   6258..6491    +  LTR            3' LTR (ΔU3): self-inactivating 3' long terminal repeat (LTR) from HIV-1
   6523..6747    +  polyA_signal   bGH poly(A) signal: bovine growth hormone polyadenylation signal
   6751..6772    +  promoter       SV40 promoter (fragment): SV40 enhancer and early promoter
   6793..7221    +  rep_origin     f1 ori (sequence partly withheld): f1 bacteriophage origin of replication; arrow indicates direction of (+) strand synthesis
   7235..7564    +  promoter       SV40 promoter: SV40 enhancer and early promoter
   7612..7659    +  promoter       EM7 promoter: synthetic bacterial promoter&nbsp
   7678..8052    +  CDS            BleoR: antibiotic-binding protein; Sh ble from Streptoalloteichus hindustanus; confers resistance to bleomycin, phleomycin, and Zeocin™
   8062..8187    +  CDS            ble (fragment): BLE_KLEPN - Experimental evidence at protein level: Swiss-Prot protein existence level 1. Binding protein with a strong affinity to the bleomycin family of antibiotics. Binds to CL990; an antimitotic-antibiotic compound. From Klebsiella pneumoniae.
   8182..8303    +  polyA_signal   SV40 poly(A) signal: SV40 polyadenylation signal
   8374..8396    -  protein_bind   lac operator (fragment): The lac repressor binds to the lac operator to inhibit transcription in E. coli. This inhibition can be relieved by adding lactose or isopropyl-β-D-thiogalactopyranoside (IPTG). lac repressor encoded by lacI
   8400..8430    -  promoter       lac promoter: promoter for the E. coli lac operon
   8445..8466    -  protein_bind   CAP binding site: CAP binding activates transcription in the presence of cAMP. E. coli catabolite activator protein
   8479..8571    -  CDS            lacI (fragment): lac repressor; lacI; The lac repressor binds to the lac operator to inhibit transcription in E. coli. This inhibition can be relieved by adding lactose or isopropyl-β-D-thiogalactopyranoside (IPTG).
   8754..9342    -  rep_origin     ori: high-copy-number ColE1/pMB1/pBR322/pUC origin of replication
   9513..10373   -  CDS            AmpR: β-lactamase; bla; confers resistance to ampicillin, carbenicillin, and related antibiotics
  10374..10478   -  promoter       AmpR promoter: bla
  10537..10589   -  misc_feature   bom (fragment): basis of mobility region from pBR322
  10744..11123   +  enhancer       CMV enhancer: human cytomegalovirus immediate early enhancer
  11124..11323   +  promoter       CMV promoter: human cytomegalovirus (CMV) immediate early promoter
  11341..11521   +  LTR            5' LTR (truncated): truncated 5' long terminal repeat (LTR) from HIV-1
  11568..11693   +  misc_feature   HIV-1 Ψ: packaging signal of human immunodeficiency virus type 1
  11677..12040   +  CDS            HIV-1 gag (fragment): gag protein from human immunodeficiency virus 1; gag
  12186..12419   +  misc_feature   RRE: The Rev response element (RRE) of HIV-1 allows for Rev-dependent mRNA export from the nucleus to the cytoplasm.
  12796..12896   +  CDS            Rev (fragment): human immunodeficiency virus 1 (HIV-1) Rev protein; rev; enhances nuclear export of unspliced and incompletely spliced viral mRNAs
  12946..13063   +  misc_feature   cPPT/CTS: central polypurine tract and central termination sequence of HIV-1
  13114..13354   +  promoter       U6 promoter: RNA polymerase III promoter for human U6 snRNA
