[The description below was written by a language model from this plasmid's Addgene catalogue record and pLannotate feature annotations shown in this document.]
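Description:
Lenti-(BB)-hPGK-KRAB-dCas9-P2A-BlastR C2CD4AB-enh1-guide3 is an all-in-one, 13.4 kb lentiviral CRISPR interference plasmid for mammalian cells, built by inserting a guide sequence into the parental Lenti-(BB)-hPGK-KRAB-dCas9-P2A-BlastR backbone. It is propagated in E. coli through a high-copy ColE1/pUC-type origin with ampicillin selection. The backbone also carries an f1 origin and, outside the viral transfer region, an SV40/EM7-driven bleomycin/Zeocin resistance cassette. The viral architecture is that of a third-generation, self-inactivating HIV-1 vector. A CMV enhancer/promoter replaces the U3 region of a truncated 5' LTR to drive genomic RNA production in packaging cells. It is followed by the Ψ packaging signal, a gag fragment, the RRE and the cPPT/CTS, with a WPRE and a ΔU3 3' LTR closing the transfer cassette ahead of a bGH polyadenylation signal.

Between the LTRs sit two expression units. A human U6 Pol III promoter transcribes a single guide RNA consisting of the cloned spacer joined to the S. pyogenes gRNA scaffold; the map origin falls within this unit, so the promoter and scaffold appear at opposite ends of the feature table. Downstream, the human PGK promoter drives the ZNF10 KRAB repression domain fused to Cas9. The annotation labels this simply as Cas9, but the catalogue describes it as the nuclease-dead dCas9 form with a C-terminal HA tag. A P2A peptide links it to blasticidin S deaminase, so transduced cells can be selected with blasticidin. The guide directs the repressor to a human pancreatic islet enhancer at the C2CD4A/B GWAS locus that contains the type 2 diabetes-associated variant rs182222907. Silencing the enhancer in this way allows its regulatory function to be tested. The name indicates that this is one of several guides against that enhancer.
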