Addgene plasmid #125402: Lenti-(BB)-hPGK-KRAB-dCas9-P2A-BlastR C2CD4AB-enh1-guide3
Purpose: CRISPR-mediated repression of human islet enhancer containing T2D-associated variant rs182222907 (C2CD4A/B GWAS locus)
Depositing lab: Jorge Ferrer. Depositing organization: Imperial College London. Publication: Human pancreatic islet three-dimensional chromatin architecture provides insights into the genetics of type 2 diabetes. Miguel-Escalada I, Bonas-Guarch S, Cebola I, Ponsa-Cobas J, Mendieta-Esteban J, Atla G, Javierre BM, Rolando DMY, Farabella I, Morgan CC, Garcia-Hurtado J, Beucher A, Moran I, Pasquali L, Ramos-Rodriguez M, Appel EVR, Linneberg A, Gjesing AP, Witte DR, Pedersen O, Grarup N, Ravassard P, Torrents D, Mercader JM, Piemonti L, Berney T, de Koning EJP, Kerr-Conte J, Pattou F, Fedko IO, Groop L, Prokopenko I, Hansen T, Marti-Renom MA, Fraser P, Ferrer J. Nat Genet. 2019 Jun 28. pii: 10.1038/s41588-019-0457-0. doi: 10.1038/s41588-019-0457-0. PubMed 31253982.
Backbone
  Vector backbone: Lenti-(BB)-hPGK-KRAB-dCas9-P2A-BlastR
  Backbone manufacturer: Jorge Ferrer (Addgene #118155)
  Vector type: Mammalian Expression, Lentiviral, CRISPR
  Selectable markers: Blasticidin
Growth in bacteria
  Bacterial resistance: Ampicillin, 100 μg/mL
  Growth temperature: 37°C
  Growth strain: Stbl3
  Copy number: High Copy
Gene/Insert
  Gene/Insert name: KRAB-dCas9-2A-BlastR
  gRNA/shRNA sequence: AATGTGAAAACGCTGAAGT
  Species: H. sapiens (human)
  Promoter: hPGK and U6
  Tag / fusion protein: HA (C terminal on backbone)
  Cloning method: Restriction Enzyme; 5′ cloning site Unknown (destroyed during cloning); 3′ cloning site Unknown (destroyed during cloning)
  Sequencing primers: 5′ GATCCGCCACCATGGATGC
Terms and licenses: Academic/Nonprofit Terms; Industry Terms: Not Available to Industry
How to cite: Lenti-(BB)-hPGK-KRAB-dCas9-P2A-BlastR C2CD4AB-enh1-guide3 was a gift from Jorge Ferrer (Addgene plasmid # 125402 ; http://n2t.net/addgene:125402 ; RRID:Addgene_125402)
